>Addgene plasmid #55134 | mCherry-Smoothened1-N-18 | addgene full sequence | sequence record 311919 | Addgene NGS Result
CCTGATTCTGTGGATAACCGTATTACCGCCATGCATTAGTTATTAATAGTAATCAATTACGGGGTCATTA
GTTCATAGCCCATATATGGAGTTCCGCGTTACATAACTTACGGTAAATGGCCCGCCTGGCTGACCGCCCA
ACGACCCCCGCCCATTGACGTCAATAATGACGTATGTTCCCATAGTAACGCCAATAGGGACTTTCCATTG
ACGTCAATGGGTGGAGTATTTACGGTAAACTGCCCACTTGGCAGTACATCAAGTGTATCATATGCCAAGT
ACGCCCCCTATTGACGTCAATGACGGTAAATGGCCCGCCTGGCATTATGCCCAGTACATGACCTTATGGG
ACTTTCCTACTTGGCAGTACATCTACGTATTAGTCATCGCTATTACCATGGTGATGCGGTTTTGGCAGTA
CATCAATGGGCGTGGATAGCGGTTTGACTCACGGGGATTTCCAAGTCTCCACCCCATTGACGTCAATGGG
AGTTTGTTTTGGCACCAAAATCAACGGGACTTTCCAAAATGTCGTAACAACTCCGCCCCATTGACGCAAA
TGGGCGGTAGGCGTGTACGGTGGGAGGTCTATATAAGCAGAGCTGGTTTAGTGAACCGTCAGATCCGCTA
GCGCCACCATGGCCGCTGGCCGCCCCGTGCGTGGGCCCGAGCTGGCGCCCCGGAGGCTGCTGCAGTTGCT
TCTGCTGGTACTGCTGGGGGGCCCGGGCCGGGGGGCGGCCTTGAGCGGGAACGTGACCGGGCCTGGGCCT
CACAGCGCCAGCGGGAGCTCGAGGAGGGACGTGCCGGTGACCAGCCCTCCGCCGCCGCTGCTGAGCCACT
GCGGCCGGGCCGCCCACTGCGAGCCTTTGCGCTACAACGTGTGCCTGGGCTCGGCGCTGCCCTACGGAGC
CACCACCACGCTGCTGGCTGGGGACTCGGACTCGCAGGAGGAAGCGCACGGCAAGCTCGTGCTCTGGTCC
GGCCTCCGGAATGCCCCCCGCTGCTGGGCAGTGATCCAGCCCCTGCTGTGTGCTGTCTACATGCCCAAGT
GTGAGAATGACCGAGTGGAGTTGCCCAGCCGTACCCTCTGCCAGGCCACCCGAGGCCCCTGTGCCATTGT
GGAGCGGGAGCGAGGGTGGCCTGACTTTCTGCGTTGCACACCGGACCACTTCCCTGAAGGCTGCCCAAAC
GAGGTACAAAACATCAAGTTCAACAGCTCAGGCCAATGTGAAGCACCCTTGGTGCGAACAGACAACCCCA
AGAGCTGGTATGAGGACGTGGAGGGCTGTGGGATTCAGTGTCAGAACCCGCTGTTCACCGAGGCCGAGCA
CCAGGACATGCACAGCTACATCGCAGCCTTCGGGGCGGTCACTGGTCTCTGCACGCTCTTCACACTGGCC
ACCTTTGTGGCTGACTGGCGGAACTCCAATCGCTACCCTGCGGTTATTCTCTTCTATGTCAATGCGTGTT
TCTTCGTGGGCAGCATTGGCTGGCTGGCCCAGTTCATGGATGGTGCCCGCCGAGAGATTGTTTGCCGAGC
AGATGGCACCATGAGATTTGGGGAGCCCACCTCCAGTGAGACCCTGTCCTGTGTCATCATCTTTGTCATT
GTGTACTATGCCTTGATGGCTGGAGTAGTCTGGTTCGTGGTCCTCACCTATGCCTGGCACACCTCCTTCA
AAGCCCTGGGCACCACCTACCAGCCTCTCTCGGGCAAGACATCCTATTTCCACCTGCTCACGTGGTCACT
CCCCTTTGTCCTCACGGTGGCAATCCTGGCTGTGGCTCAGGTAGATGGAGACTCCGTGAGTGGCATCTGT
TTTGTAGGCTACAAGAACTATCGGTACCGTGCTGGCTTTGTCCTGGCCCCAATTGGCCTGGTGCTTATTG
TGGGAGGCTACTTCCTCATCAGAGGGGTCATGACTCTGTTCTCCATCAAGAGCAACCACCCTGGGCTTCT
GAGTGAGAAGGCAGCCAGCAAGATCAACGAGACCATGCTGCGCCTGGGCATTTTTGGCTTCCTGGCCTTT
GGCTTTGTGCTCATCACCTTCAGCTGCCACTTCTATGACTTCTTCAACCAGGCTGAGTGGGAGCGTAGCT
TCCGGGACTATGTGCTATGCCAAGCCAACGTGACCATCGGGCTGCCTACCAAGAAGCCCATTCCTGACTG
TGAGATCAAGAATCGGCCCAGCCTCCTGGTGGAGAAGATCAATCTATTTGCCATGTTTGGCACTGGCATT
GCCATGAGCACCTGGGTCTGGACCAAGGCCACCCTGCTCATCTGGAGGCGCACCTGGTGCAGGTTGACTG
GGCACAGTGATGATGAGCCCAAGAGAATCAAGAAGAGCAAGATGATCGCCAAGGCCTTCTCTAAGCGGCG
TGAGCTGCTGCAGAACCCGGGCCAGGAGCTCTCCTTCAGCATGCACACTGTCTCCCATGATGGACCTGTT
GCGGGTTTGGCTTTTGACCTCAATGAACCCTCAGCTGACGTCTCCTCTGCCTGGGCTCAGCATGTCACCA
AGATGGTGGCTCGGAGAGGAGCCATATTGCCCCAGGATGTGTCCGTTACCCCTGTGGCAACTCCAGTGCC
ACCAGAAGAACAAGCCAACATGTGGCTGGTTGAGGCAGAGATCTCCCCAGAGTTAGAGAAGCGTTTGGGC
CGGAAGAAAAAGCGGAGGAAGAGGAAGAAGGAGGTGTGCCCCTTGAGGCCAGCCCCTGAGCTTCACCACT
CTGCCCCTGTTCCTGCCACCAGTGCAGTTCCTCGGCTGCCTCAGCTGCCTCGGCAGAAGTGCCTGGTAGC
TGCAAACGCCTGGGGAACAGGGGAGTCCTGCCGACAGGGAGCCTGGACTCTAGTCTCCAACCCCTTCTGC
CCAGAGCCTAGTCCCCATCAAGATCCATTTCTCCCTGGTGCCTCAGCCCCCCGGGTCTGGGCTCAGGGCC
GCCTCCAGGGGCTGGGATCCATTCATTCCCGCACTAACCTAATGGAGGCTGAGATCTTGGATGCAGACTC
GGACTTCTCTCGAATTCTGCAGTCGACGGTACCGCGGGCCCGGGATCCACCGGTCGCCACCATGGTGAGC
AAGGGCGAGGAGGATAACATGGCCATCATCAAGGAGTTCATGCGCTTCAAGGTGCACATGGAGGGCTCCG
TGAACGGCCACGAGTTCGAGATCGAGGGCGAGGGCGAGGGCCGCCCCTACGAGGGCACCCAGACCGCCAA
GCTGAAGGTGACCAAGGGTGGCCCCCTGCCCTTCGCCTGGGACATCCTGTCCCCTCAGTTCATGTACGGC
TCCAAGGCCTACGTGAAGCACCCCGCCGACATCCCCGACTACTTGAAGCTGTCCTTCCCCGAGGGCTTCA
AGTGGGAGCGCGTGATGAACTTCGAGGACGGCGGCGTGGTGACCGTGACCCAGGACTCCTCCCTGCAGGA
CGGCGAGTTCATCTACAAGGTGAAGCTGCGCGGCACCAACTTCCCCTCCGACGGCCCCGTAATGCAGAAG
AAGACCATGGGCTGGGAGGCCTCCTCCGAGCGGATGTACCCCGAGGACGGCGCCCTGAAGGGCGAGATCA
AGCAGAGGCTGAAGCTGAAGGACGGCGGCCACTACGACGCTGAGGTCAAGACCACCTACAAGGCCAAGAA
GCCCGTGCAGCTGCCCGGCGCCTACAACGTCAACATCAAGTTGGACATCACCTCCCACAACGAGGACTAC
ACCATCGTGGAACAGTACGAACGCGCCGAGGGCCGCCACTCCACCGGCGGCATGGACGAGCTGTACAAGT
AAAGCGGCCGCGACTCTAGATCATAATCAGCCATACCACATTTGTAGAGGTTTTACTTGCTTTAAAAAAC
CTCCCACACCTCCCCCTGAACCTGAAACATAAAATGAATGCAATTGTTGTTGTTAACTTGTTTATTGCAG
CTTATAATGGTTACAAATAAAGCAATAGCATCACAAATTTCACAAATAAAGCATTTTTTTCACTGCATTC
TAGTTGTGGTTTGTCCAAACTCATCAATGTATCTTAAGGCGTAAATTGTAAGCGTTAATATTTTGTTAAA
ATTCGCGTTAAATTTTTGTTAAATCAGCTCATTTTTTAACCAATAGGCCGAAATCGGCAAAATCCCTTAT
AAATCAAAAGAATAGACCGAGATAGGGT
[37 nt withheld, positions 4159-4195]
AAAGAACGTGGACTCCAACGTCAAAGG
[49 nt withheld, positions 4223-4271]
T
[91 nt withheld, positions 4273-4363]
G
[124 nt withheld, positions 4365-4488]
CAGGTGGCACTTTTCGGGGAAATGTGCGCGGAACCCCTATTTGTTTATTTTTCTAAATACATTCAAATAT
GTATCCGCTCATGAGACAATAACCCTGATAAATGCTTCAATAATATTGAAAAAGGAAGAGTCCTGAGGCG
GAAAGAACCAGCTGTGGAATGTGTGTCAGTTAGGGTGTGGAAAGTCCCCAGGCTCCCCAGCAGGCAGAAG
TATGCAAAGCATGCATCTCAATTAGTCAGCAACCAGGTGTGGAAAGTCCCCAGGCTCCCCAGCAGGCAGA
AGTATGCAAAGCATGCATCTCAATTAGTCAGCAACCATAGTCCCGCCCCTAACTCCGCCCATCCCGCCCC
TAACTCCGCCCAGTTCCGCCCATTCTCCGCCCCATGGCTGACTAATTTTTTTTATTTATGCAGAGGCCGA
GGCCGCCTCGGCCTCTGAGCTATTCCAGAAGTAGTGAGGAGGCTTTTTTGGAGGCCTAGGCTTTTGCAAA
GATCGATCAAGAGACAGGATGAGGATCGTTTCGCATGATTGAACAAGATGGATTGCACGCAGGTTCTCCG
GCCGCTTGGGTGGAGAGGCTATTCGGCTATGACTGGGCACAACAGACAATCGGCTGCTCTGATGCCGCCG
TGTTCCGGCTGTCAGCGCAGGGGCGCCCGGTTCTTTTTGTCAAGACCGACCTGTCCGGTGCCCTGAATGA
ACTGCAAGACGAGGCAGCGCGGCTATCGTGGCTGGCCACGACGGGCGTTCCTTGCGCAGCTGTGCTCGAC
GTTGTCACTGAAGCGGGAAGGGACTGGCTGCTATTGGGCGAAGTGCCGGGGCAGGATCTCCTGTCATCTC
ACCTTGCTCCTGCCGAGAAAGTATCCATCATGGCTGATGCAATGCGGCGGCTGCATACGCTTGATCCGGC
TACCTGCCCATTCGACCACCAAGCGAAACATCGCATCGAGCGAGCACGTACTCGGATGGAAGCCGGTCTT
GTCGATCAGGATGATCTGGACGAAGAGCATCAGGGGCTCGCGCCAGCCGAACTGTTCGCCAGGCTCAAGG
CGAGCATGCCCGACGGCGAGGATCTCGTCGTGACCCATGGCGATGCCTGCTTGCCGAATATCATGGTGGA
AAATGGCCGCTTTTCTGGATTCATCGACTGTGGCCGGCTGGGTGTGGCGGACCGCTATCAGGACATAGCG
TTGGCTACCCGTGATATTGCTGAAGAGCTTGGCGGCGAATGGGCTGACCGCTTCCTCGTGCTTTACGGTA
TCGCCGCTCCCGATTCGCAGCGCATCGCCTTCTATCGCCTTCTTGACGAGTTCTTCTGAGCGGGACTCTG
GGGTTCGAAATGACCGACCAAGCGACGCCCAACCTGCCATCACGAGATTTCGATTCCACCGCCGCCTTCT
ATGAAAGGTTGGGCTTCGGAATCGTTTTCCGGGACGCCGGCTGGATGATCCTCCAGCGCGGGGATCTCAT
GCTGGAGTTCTTCGCCCACCCTAGGGGGAGGCTAACTGAAACACGGAAGGAGACAATACCGGAAGGAACC
CGCGCTATGACGGCAATAAAAAGACAGAATAAAACGCACGGTGTTGGGTCGTTTGTTCATAAACGCGGGG
TTCGGTCCCAGGGCTGGCACTCTGTCGATACCCCACCGAGACCCCATTGGGGCCAATACGCCCGCGTTTC
TTCCTTTTCCCCACCCCACCCCCCAAGTTCGGGTGAAGGCCCAGGGCTCGCAGCCAACGTCGGGGCGGCA
GGCCCTGCCATAGCCTCAGGTTACTCATATATACTTTAGATTGATTTAAAACTTCATTTTTAATTTAAAA
GGATCTAGGTGAAGATCCTTTTTGATAATCTCATGACCAAAATCCCTTAACGTGAGTTTTCGTTCCACTG
AGCGTCAGACCCCGTAGAAAAGATCAAAGGATCTTCTTGAGATCCTTTTTTTCTGCGCGTAATCTGCTGC
TTGCAAACAAAAAAACCACCGCTACCAGCGGTGGTTTGTTTGCCGGATCAAGAGCTACCAACTCTTTTTC
CGAAGGTAACTGGCTTCAGCAGAGCGCAGATACCAAATACTGTTCTTCTAGTGTAGCCGTAGTTAGGCCA
CCACTTCAAGAACTCTGTAGCACCGCCTACATACCTCGCTCTGCTAATCCTGTTACCAGTGGCTGCTGCC
AGTGGCGATAAGTCGTGTCTTACCGGGTTGGACTCAAGACGATAGTTACCGGATAAGGCGCAGCGGTCGG
GCTGAACGGGGGGTTCGTGCACACAGCCCAGCTTGGAGCGAACGACCTACACCGAACTGAGATACCTACA
GCGTGAGCTATGAGAAAGCGCCACGCTTCCCGAAGGGAGAAAGGCGGACAGGTATCCGGTAAGCGGCAGG
GTCGGAACAGGAGAGCGCACGAGGGAGCTTCCAGGGGGAAACGCCTGGTATCTTTATAGTCCTGTCGGGT
TTCGCCACCTCTGACTTGAGCGTCGATTTTTGTGATGCTCGTCAGGGGGGCGGAGCCTATGGAAAAACGC
CAGCAACGCGGCCTTTTTACGGTTCCTGGCCTTTTGCTGGCCTTTTGCTCACATGTTCTTTCCTGCGTTA
TCC
Features (pLannotate 1.2.2; 16 found; start..end, strand, type, name):
      1..29      +  rep_origin     RSF ori (fragment): Plasmids containing the RSF 1030 origin of replication can be propagated in E. coli cells that contain additional plasmids with compatible origins.
     97..400     +  enhancer       CMV enhancer: human cytomegalovirus immediate early enhancer
    401..604     +  promoter       CMV promoter: human cytomegalovirus (CMV) immediate early promoter
    639..3017    +  CDS            Smo: SMO_MOUSE - Also known as Smoh. Experimental evidence at protein level: Swiss-Prot protein existence level 1. G protein-coupled receptor that probably associates with the patched protein (PTCH) to transduce the hedgehog's proteins signal. Binding of sonic hedgehog (SHH) to its receptor patched is thought to prevent normal inhibition by patched of smoothened (SMO) (By similarity). Required for the accumulation of KIF7, GLI2 and GLI3 in the cilia. Interacts with DLG5 at the ciliary base to induce the accumulation of KIF7 and GLI2 at the ciliary tip for GLI2 activation (PubMed:25644602). From Mus
   3020..3058    +  misc_feature   MCS (fragment): multiple cloning site
   3072..3779    +  CDS            mCherry: mCherry is a basic (constitutively fluorescent) red fluorescent protein published in 2004, derived from Discosoma sp.. It is reported to be a very rapidly-maturing monomer with low acid sensitivity.
   3799..3882    +  CDS            large T antigen (fragment): large T antigen from SV40 (simian virus 40)
   3905..4026    +  polyA_signal   SV40 poly(A) signal: SV40 polyadenylation signal
   4060..4488    -  rep_origin     f1 ori (sequence partly withheld): f1 bacteriophage origin of replication; arrow indicates direction of (+) strand synthesis
   4515..4619    +  promoter       AmpR promoter: bla
   4621..4978    +  promoter       SV40 promoter: SV40 enhancer and early promoter
   5013..5807    +  CDS            NeoR/KanR: aminoglycoside phosphotransferase from Tn5; aph(3')-II (or nptII); confers resistance to neomycin, kanamycin, and G418 (Geneticin®)
   5828..5980    +  CDS            ble (fragment): BLE_KLEPN - Experimental evidence at protein level: Swiss-Prot protein existence level 1. Binding protein with a strong affinity to the bleomycin family of antibiotics. Binds to CL990; an antimitotic-antibiotic compound. From Klebsiella pneumoniae.
   6039..6086    +  polyA_signal   HSV TK poly(A) signal: herpes simplex virus thymidine kinase polyadenylation signal (Cole and Stacy, 1985)
   6177..6193    -  polyA_signal   bGH poly(A) signal (fragment): bovine growth hormone polyadenylation signal
   6415..7003    +  rep_origin     ori: high-copy-number ColE1/pMB1/pBR322/pUC origin of replication
