[The description below was written by a language model from this plasmid's Addgene catalogue record and pLannotate feature annotations shown in this document.]
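Description:
mCherry-Smoothened1-N-18 is a mammalian expression plasmid built on the mCherry-N1 backbone that produces mouse Smoothened (Smo) fused at its C terminus to the red fluorescent protein mCherry. The sequenced plasmid is about 7.1 kb. It is maintained in E. coli at high copy through a ColE1/pUC-type origin and also carries an f1 phage origin. A single NeoR/KanR (Tn5 aminoglycoside phosphotransferase) gene serves as the marker in both hosts. A bacterial promoter placed upstream drives it for kanamycin selection in bacteria, and an adjacent SV40 enhancer/early promoter drives it for G418 selection of transfected mammalian cells, with an HSV TK polyadenylation signal terminating the cassette. Several short annotated fragments (RSF ori, ble, bGH poly(A), SV40 large T antigen) appear to be partial matches within backbone sequence rather than functional elements.

The expression unit consists of the human CMV immediate-early enhancer and promoter, followed by the Smo coding sequence, a short stretch of residual multiple cloning site that acts as a linker, the mCherry coding sequence, and an SV40 polyadenylation signal. The "N-18" in the name probably refers to the N1-style fusion arrangement and linker length, though the record does not define it. Smoothened is a G protein-coupled receptor-like transducer of Hedgehog signalling. It accumulates in the primary cilium and is needed for ciliary accumulation of KIF7, GLI2 and GLI3. The plasmid is therefore catalogued as a cilium localization marker, with mCherry excitation at 587 nm and emission at 610 nm. It is suited to fluorescence imaging of cilia and of Smoothened trafficking in transiently or stably transfected mammalian cells.
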