Addgene plasmid #55134: mCherry-Smoothened1-N-18
Purpose: Localization: Cilium, Excitation: 587, Emission: 610
Depositing lab: Michael Davidson. Depositing organization: Florida State University, Tallahassee.
Backbone
  Vector backbone: mCherry-N1
  Backbone size w/o insert (bp): 4750
  Vector type: Mammalian Expression
  Selectable markers: Neomycin (select with G418)
Growth in bacteria
  Bacterial resistance: Kanamycin, 50 μg/mL
  Growth temperature: 37°C
  Growth strain: DH5alpha
  Copy number: High Copy
Gene/Insert
  Gene/Insert name: Smoothened1 (alt name: NM_176996.4)
  Species: M. musculus (mouse)
  Promoter: CMV
  Tag / fusion protein: mCherry (C terminal on backbone)
  Cloning method: Unknown
  Sequencing primers: 5′ CMV-F; 3′ SV40pA-R
Terms and licenses: Academic/Nonprofit Terms; Industry Terms: Not Available to Industry
Depositor comments: . Excitation = 587; Emission = 610
How to cite: mCherry-Smoothened1-N-18 was a gift from Michael Davidson (Addgene plasmid # 55134 ; http://n2t.net/addgene:55134 ; RRID:Addgene_55134)
