>Addgene plasmid #55134 | mCherry-Smoothened1-N-18 | depositor partial sequence | sequence record 85501 | insert sequence
CCCATGCTAGTGACGTCAGATCCGCTAGCGCCACCATGGCCGCTGGCCGCCCCGTGCGTGGGCCCGAGCT
GGCGCCCCGGAGGCTGCTGCAGTTGCTTCTGCTGGTACTGCTGGGGGGCCCGGGCCGGGGGGCGGCCTTG
AGCGGGAACGTGACCGGGCCTGGGCCTCACAGCGCCAGCGGGAGCTCGAGGAGGGACGTGCCGGTGACCA
GCCCTCCGCCGCCGCTGCTGAGCCACTGCGGCCGGGCCGCCCACTGCGAGCCTTTGCGCTACAACGTGTG
CCTGGGCTCGGCGCTGCCCTACGGAGCCACCACCACGCTGCTGGCTGGGGACTCGGACTCGCAGGAGGAA
GCGCACGGCAAGCTCGTGCTCTGGTCCGGCCTCCGGAATGCCCCCCGCTGCTGGGCAGTGATCCAGCCCC
TGCTGTGTGCTGTCTACATGCCCAAGTGTGAGAATGACCGAGTGGAGTTGCCCAGCCGTACCCTCTGCCA
GGCCACCCGAGGCCCCTGTGCCATTGTGGAGCGGGAGCGAGGGTGGCCTGACTTTCTGCGTTGCACACCG
GACCACTTCCCTGAAGGCTGCCCAAACGAGGTACAAAACATCAAGTTCAACAGCTCAGGCCAATGTGAAG
CACCCTTGGTGCGAACAGACAACCCCAAGAGCTGGTATGAGGACGTGGAGGGCTGTGGGATTCAGTGTCA
GAACCCGCTGTTCACCGAGGCCGAGCACCAGGACATGCACAGCTACATCGCAGCCTTCGGGGCGGTCACT
GGTCTCTGCACGCTCTTCACACTGGCCACCTTTGTGGCTGACTGGCGGAACTCCAATCGCTACCCTGCGG
TTATTCTCTTCTATGTCAATGCGTGTTTCTTCGTGGGCAGCATTGGCTGGCTGGCCCAGTTCATGGATGG
TGCCCGCCGAGAGATTGTTTGCCGAGCAGATGGCACCATGAGATTTGGGGAGCCCACCTCCAGTGAGACC
CTGTCCTGTGTCATCATCTTTGTCATTGTGTACTATGCCTTGATGGCTGGAGTAGTCTGGTTCGTGGTCC
TCACCTATGCCTGGCACACCTCCTTCAAAGCCCTGGGCACCACCTACCAGCCTCTCTCGGGCAAGACATC
CTATTTCCACCTGCTCACGTGGTCACTCCCCTTTGTCCTCACGGTGGCAATCCTGGCTGTGGCTCAGGTA
GATGGAGACTCCGTGAGTGGCATCTGTTTTGTAGGCTACAAGAACTATCGGTACCGTGCTGGCTTTGTCC
TGGCCCCAATTGGCCTGGTGCTTATTGTGGGAGGCTACTTCCTCATCAGAGGGGTCATGACTCTGTTCTC
CATCAAGAGCAACCACCCTGGGCTTCTGAGTGAGAAGGCAGCCAGCAAGATCAACGAGACCATGCTGCGC
CTGGGCATTTTTGGCTTCCTGGCCTTTGGCTTTGTGCTCATCACCTTCAGCTGCCACTTCTATGACTTCT
TCAACCAGGCTGAGTGGGAGCGTAGCTTCCGGGACTATGTGCTATGCCAAGCCAACGTGACCATCGGGCT
GCCTACCAAGAAGCCCATTCCTGACTGTGAGATCAAGAATCGGCCCAGCCTCCTGGTGGAGAAGATCAAT
CTATTTGCCATGTTTGGCACTGGCATTGCCATGAGCACCTGGGTCTGGACCAAGGCCACCCTGCTCATCT
GGAGGCGCACCTGGTGCAGGTTGACTGGGCACAGTGATGATGAGCCCAAGAGAATCAAGAAGAGCAAGAT
GATCGCCAAGGCCTTCTCTAAGCGGCGTGAGCTGCTGCAGAACCCGGGCCAGGAGCTCTCCTTCAGCATG
CACACTGTCTCCCATGATGGACCTGTTGCGGGTTTGGCTTTTGACCTCAATGAACCCTCAGCTGACGTCT
CCTCTGCCTGGGCTCAGCATGTCACCAAGATGGTGGCTCGGAGAGGAGCCATATTGCCCCAGGATGTGTC
CGTTACCCCTGTGGCAACTCCAGTGCCACCAGAAGAACAAGCCAACATGTGGCTGGTTGAGGCAGAGATC
TCCCCAGAGTTAGAGAAGCGTTTGGGCCGGAAGAAAAAGCGGAGGAAGAGGAAGAAGGAGGTGTGCCCCT
TGAGGCCAGCCCCTGAGCTTCACCACTCTGCCCCTGTTCCTGCCACCAGTGCAGTTCCTCGGCTGCCTCA
GCTGCCTCGGCAGAAGTGCCTGGTAGCTGCAAACGCCTGGGGAACAGGGGAGTCCTGCCGACAGGGAGCC
TGGACTCTAGTCTCCAACCCCTTCTGCCCAGAGCCTAGTCCCCATCAAGATCCATTTCTCCCTGGTGCCT
CAGCCCCCCGGGTCTGGGCTCAGGGCCGCCTCCAGGGGCTGGGATCCATTCATTCCCGCACTAACCTAAT
GGAGGCTGAGATCTTGGATGCAGACTCGGACTTCTCTCGAATTCTGCAGTCGACGGTACCGCGGGCCCGG
GATCCACCGGTCGCCACCATGGTGAGCAAGGGCGAGGAGGATAACATGGCCATCATCAAGGAGTTCATGC
GCTTCAAGGTGCACATGGAGGGCTCCGTGAACGGCCACGAGTTCGAGATCGAGGGCGAGGGCGAGGGCCG
CCCCTACGAGGGCACCCAGACCGCCAAGCTGAAGGTGACCAAGGGTGGCCCCCTGCCCTTCGCCTGGGAC
ATCCTGTCCCCTCAGTTCATGTACGGCTCCAAGGCCTACGTGAAGCACCCCGCCGACATCCCCGACTACT
TGAAGCTGTCCTTCCCCGAGGGCTTCAAGTGGGAGCGCGTGATGAACTTCGAGGACGGCGGCGTGGTGAC
CGTGACCCAGGACTCCTCCCTGCAGGACGGCGAGTTCATCTACAAGGTGAAGCTGCGCGGCACCAACTTC
CCCTCCGACGGCCCCGTAATGCAGAAGAAGACCATGGGCTGGGAGGCCTCCTCCGAGCGGATGTACCCCG
AGGACGGCGCCCTGAAGGGCGAGATCAAGCAGAGGCTGAAGCTGAAGGACGGCGGCCACTACGACGCTGA
GGTCAAGACCACCTACAAGGCCAAGAAGCCCGTGCAGCTGCCCGGCGCCTACAACGTCAACATCAAGTTG
GACATCACCTCCCACAACGAGGACTACACCATCGTGGAACAGTACGAACGCGCCGAGGGCCGCCACTCCA
CCGGCGGCATGGACGAGCTGTACAAGTAAGCGGCCGCGACTCTAGATCATAATCAGCCA
