>Addgene plasmid #55134 | mCherry-Smoothened1-N-18 | addgene partial sequence | sequence record 97255 | mCherry-R 5'-TTGGTCACCTTCAGCTTGG-3'
CCTCGCCCTCGATCTCGAACTCGTGGCCGTTCACGGAGCCCTCCATGTGCACCTTGAAGCGCATGAACTC
CTTGATGATGGCCATGTTATCCTCCTCGCCCTTGCTCACCATGGTGGCGACCGGTGGATCCCGGGCCCGC
GGTACCGTCGACTGCAGAATTCGAGAGAAGTCCGAGTCTGCATCCAAGATCTCAGCCTCCATTAGGTTAG
TGCGGGAATGAATGGATCCCAGCCCCTGGAGGCGGCCCTGAGCCCAGACCCGGGGGGCTGAGGCACCAGG
GAGAAATGGATCTTGATGGGGACTAGGCTCTGGGCAGAAGGGGTTGGAGACTAGAGTCCAGGCTCCCTGT
CGGCAGGACTCCCCTGTTCCCCAGGCGTTTGCAGCTACCAGGCACTTCTGCCGAGGCAGCTGAGGCAGCC
GAGGAACTGCACTGGTGGCAGGAACAGGGGCAGAGTGGTGAAGCTCAGGGGCTGGCCTCAAGGGGCACAC
CTCCTTCTTCCTCTTCCTCCGCTTTTTCTTCCGGCCCAAACGCTTCTCTAACTCTGGGGAGATCTCTGCC
TCAACCAGCCACATGTTGGCTTGTTCTTCTGGTGGCACTGGAGTTGCCACAGGGGTAACGGACACATCCT
GGGGCAATATGGCTCCTCTCCGAGCCACCATCTTGGTGACATGCTGAGCCCAGGCAGAGGAGACGTCAGC
TGAGGGTTCATTGAGGTCAAAAGCCAAACCCGCAACAGGTCCATCATGGGAGACAGTGTGCATGCTGAAG
GAGAGCTCCTGGCCCGGGTTCTGCAGCAGCTCACGCCGCTTAGAG
